>Addgene plasmid #194196 | pGL3-pSMANTIS_1kb_KLF2mut 884 | addgene full sequence | sequence record 381925 | Addgene NGS Result
GGTACCCTATGTCTGACACATAGTAGAGCTTAATAAACATTTTCTATTATTGCTACGGTTGTTGTTACTG
TTAGCAACATTGAGGCTGAGTAAAATGAATTCTTTTTGGATAGAAAGATGGTCTCATGGTCAAGTGTTTT
TACCCAAATCTCAAGGAGATTCTAAATAGCAGCTAAGAACCAGGGGATACTTCTCTGGCCAAAAGTCTAC
TGAGACAAGGTCTTGGGGGCAGAGGCTAGGCCAGGTAGTTTGTGGTGCACATAGAATCACTGTACCTACC
CAGCATGAAGGTGTTGGCCCCCAAGGAGCTAACTGGAGGGTAGCATGCTGGAAGACACTACCAGTGTTAT
AGGAGGCAAAAAGAAATTATTTAGGTAGACATTTAGGGTAAAGTGAGTCCCCAGCAGAAAACTTTCCTTT
TAACAAAAAGCAGCTCAAAAATAGCTCCCTTTCTAACCACACACAGTTAAAAAAAATCACTTCTCTTCTA
ACAACAAGTAACCTGAAAGTTCAGGCTGTAAAATACAGATAAGACAGCTCAAGCACAGAAGAAGGGGTGG
AAGTCTCCTGGGTAATTGCCAAACTTCACACTTATACAATGGGCCCCAGTAAAACAGTGGGTCTTAATAA
GCACATTCCTTTCCCTTTAGGTGCACTAAGATAGAGAAACTAAAAGCAGACTCATGGGGCGGATGCCTGC
AGCTGCAAGAAGATGTATGGGAACAGACACAGAAACTCTCCCTCCCAGATAAGCAAGACAAAGAAACACA
GACTAAGAGTCAGCCTATGTGGTCAGGGAATGGGATAAAAGCTGATAAAAAAAATTCTGCTCTATATAGA
TAGCACACTTGGTCGCAGCTAAACCATCAGGCCCTAAGAGGATAAGACATCAACTAATCATGAGGCCCCT
CCTCCCTAGACCATTTATAAAAACCCTGACATTTTTACTACTGCTTAGCAACCTGCTCGGGACCCCTCTC
TGTGACTGTGAGCTGTTCTGTTCTTTTGCCTAGCTAGCCCGGGCTCGAGATCTGCGATCTAAGTAAGCTT
GGCATTCCGGTACTGTTGGTAAAGCCACCATGGAAGACGCCAAAAACATAAAGAAAGGCCCGGCGCCATT
CTATCCGCTGGAAGATGGAACCGCTGGAGAGCAACTGCATAAGGCTATGAAGAGATACGCCCTGGTTCCT
GGAACAATTGCTTTTACAGATGCACATATCGAGGTGGACATCACTTACGCTGAGTACTTCGAAATGTCCG
TTCGGTTGGCAGAAGCTATGAAACGATATGGGCTGAATACAAATCACAGAATCGTCGTATGCAGTGAAAA
CTCTCTTCAATTCTTTATGCCGGTGTTGGGCGCGTTATTTATCGGAGTTGCAGTTGCGCCCGCGAACGAC
ATTTATAATGAACGTGAATTGCTCAACAGTATGGGCATTTCGCAGCCTACCGTGGTGTTCGTTTCCAAAA
AGGGGTTGCAAAAAATTTTGAACGTGCAAAAAAAGCTCCCAATCATCCAAAAAATTATTATCATGGATTC
TAAAACGGATTACCAGGGATTTCAGTCGATGTACACGTTCGTCACATCTCATCTACCTCCCGGTTTTAAT
GAATACGATTTTGTGCCAGAGTCCTTCGATAGGGACAAGACAATTGCACTGATCATGAACTCCTCTGGAT
CTACTGGTCTGCCTAAAGGTGTCGCTCTGCCTCATAGAACTGCCTGCGTGAGATTCTCGCATGCCAGAGA
TCCTATTTTTGGCAATCAAATCATTCCGGATACTGCGATTTTAAGTGTTGTTCCATTCCATCACGGTTTT
GGAATGTTTACTACACTCGGATATTTGATATGTGGATTTCGAGTCGTCTTAATGTATAGATTTGAAGAAG
AGCTGTTTCTGAGGAGCCTTCAGGATTACAAGATTCAAAGTGCGCTGCTGGTGCCAACCCTATTCTCCTT
CTTCGCCAAAAGCACTCTGATTGACAAATACGATTTATCTAATTTACACGAAATTGCTTCTGGTGGCGCT
CCCCTCTCTAAGGAAGTCGGGGAAGCGGTTGCCAAGAGGTTCCATCTGCCAGGTATCAGGCAAGGATATG
GGCTCACTGAGACTACATCAGCTATTCTGATTACACCCGAGGGGGATGATAAACCGGGCGCGGTCGGTAA
AGTTGTTCCATTTTTTGAAGCGAAGGTTGTGGATCTGGATACCGGGAAAACGCTGGGCGTTAATCAAAGA
GGCGAACTGTGTGTGAGAGGTCCTATGATTATGTCCGGTTATGTAAACAATCCGGAAGCGACCAACGCCT
TGATTGACAAGGATGGATGGCTACATTCTGGAGACATAGCTTACTGGGACGAAGACGAACACTTCTTCAT
CGTTGACCGCCTGAAGTCTCTGATTAAGTACAAAGGCTATCAGGTGGCTCCCGCTGAATTGGAATCCATC
TTGCTCCAACACCCCAACATCTTCGACGCAGGTGTCGCAGGTCTTCCCGACGATGACGCCGGTGAACTTC
CCGCCGCCGTTGTTGTTTTGGAGCACGGAAAGACGATGACGGAAAAAGAGATCGTGGATTACGTCGCCAG
TCAAGTAACAACCGCGAAAAAGTTGCGCGGAGGAGTTGTGTTTGTGGACGAAGTACCGAAAGGTCTTACC
GGAAAACTCGACGCAAGAAAAATCAGAGAGATCCTCATAAAGGCCAAGAAGGGCGGAAAGATCGCCGTGT
AATTCTAGAGTCGGGGCGGCCGGCCGCTTCGAGCAGACATGATAAGATACATTGATGAGTTTGGACAAAC
CACAACTAGAATGCAGTGAAAAAAATGCTTTATTTGTGAAATTTGTGATGCTATTGCTTTATTTGTAACC
ATTATAAGCTGCAATAAACAAGTTAACAACAACAATTGCATTCATTTTATGTTTCAGGTTCAGGGGGAGG
TGTGGGAGGTTTTTTAAAGCAAGTAAAACCTCTACAAATGTGGTAAAATCGATAAGGATCCGTCGACCGA
TGCCCTTGAGAGCCTTCAACCCAGTCAGCTCCTTCCGGTGGGCGCGGGGCATGACTATCGTCGCCGCACT
TATGACTGTCTTCTTTATCATGCAACTCGTAGGACAGGTGCCGGCAGCGCTCTTCCGCTTCCTCGCTCAC
TGACTCGCTGCGCTCGGTCGTTCGGCTGCGGCGAGCGGTATCAGCTCACTCAAAGGCGGTAATACGGTTA
TCCACAGAATCAGGGGATAACGCAGGAAAGAACATGTGAGCAAAAGGCCAGCAAAAGGCCAGGAACCGTA
AAAAGGCCGCGTTGCTGGCGTTTTTCCATAGGCTCCGCCCCCCTGACGAGCATCACAAAAATCGACGCTC
AAGTCAGAGGTGGCGAAACCCGACAGGACTATAAAGATACCAGGCGTTTCCCCCTGGAAGCTCCCTCGTG
CGCTCTCCTGTTCCGACCCTGCCGCTTACCGGATACCTGTCCGCCTTTCTCCCTTCGGGAAGCGTGGCGC
TTTCTCATAGCTCACGCTGTAGGTATCTCAGTTCGGTGTAGGTCGTTCGCTCCAAGCTGGGCTGTGTGCA
CGAACCCCCCGTTCAGCCCGACCGCTGCGCCTTATCCGGTAACTATCGTCTTGAGTCCAACCCGGTAAGA
CACGACTTATCGCCACTGGCAGCAGCCACTGGTAACAGGATTAGCAGAGCGAGGTATGTAGGCGGTGCTA
CAGAGTTCTTGAAGTGGTGGCCTAACTACGGCTACACTAGAAGAACAGTATTTGGTATCTGCGCTCTGCT
GAAGCCAGTTACCTTCGGAAAAAGAGTTGGTAGCTCTTGATCCGGCAAACAAACCACCGCTGGTAGCGGT
GGTTTTTTTGTTTGCAAGCAGCAGATTACGCGCAGAAAAAAAGGATCTCAAGAAGATCCTTTGATCTTTT
CTACGGGGTCTGACGCTCAGTGGAACGAAAACTCACGTTAAGGGATTTTGGTCATGAGATTATCAAAAAG
GATCTTCACCTAGATCCTTTTAAATTAAAAATGAAGTTTTAAATCAATCTAAAGTATATATGAGTAAACT
TGGTCTGACAGTTACCAATGCTTAATCAGTGAGGCACCTATCTCAGCGATCTGTCTATTTCGTTCATCCA
TAGTTGCCTGACTCCCCGTCGTGTAGATAACTACGATACGGGAGGGCTTACCATCTGGCCCCAGTGCTGC
AATGATACCGCGAGACCCACGCTCACCGGCTCCAGATTTATCAGCAATAAACCAGCCAGCCGGAAGGGCC
GAGCGCAGAAGTGGTCCTGCAACTTTATCCGCCTCCATCCAGTCTATTAATTGTTGCCGGGAAGCTAGAG
TAAGTAGTTCGCCAGTTAATAGTTTGCGCAACGTTGTTGCCATTGCTACAGGCATCGTGGTGTCACGCTC
GTCGTTTGGTATGGCTTCATTCAGCTCCGGTTCCCAACGATCAAGGCGAGTTACATGATCCCCCATGTTG
TGCAAAAAAGCGGTTAGCTCCTTCGGTCCTCCGATCGTTGTCAGAAGTAAGTTGGCCGCAGTGTTATCAC
TCATGGTTATGGCAGCACTGCATAATTCTCTTACTGTCATGCCATCCGTAAGATGCTTTTCTGTGACTGG
TGAGTACTCAACCAAGTCATTCTGAGAATAGTGTATGCGGCGACCGAGTTGCTCTTGCCCGGCGTCAATA
CGGGATAATACCGCGCCACATAGCAGAACTTTAAAAGTGCTCATCATTGGAAAACGTTCTTCGGGGCGAA
AACTCTCAAGGATCTTACCGCTGTTGAGATCCAGTTCGATGTAACCCACTCGTGCACCCAACTGATCTTC
AGCATCTTTTACTTTCACCAGCGTTTCTGGGTGAGCAAAAACAGGAAGGCAAAATGCCGCAAAAAAGGGA
ATAAGGGCGACACGGAAATGTTGAATACTCATACTCTTCCTTTTTCAATATTATTGAAGCATTTATCAGG
GTTATTGTCTCATGAGCGGATACATATTTGAATGTATTTAGAAAAATAAACAAATAGGGGTTCCGCGCAC
ATTTCCCCGAAAAGTGCCACCTG
[124 nt withheld, positions 5064-5187]
C
[91 nt withheld, positions 5189-5279]
A
[49 nt withheld, positions 5281-5329]
CCTTTGACGTTGGAGTCCACGTTCTTT
[37 nt withheld, positions 5357-5393]
ACCCTATCTCGGTCTATTCTTTTGATTTATAAGGGATTTTGCCGATTTCGGCCTATTGGTTAAAAAATGA
GCTGATTTAACAAAAATTTAACGCGAATTTTAACAAAATATTAACGCTTACAATTTGCCATTCGCCATTC
AGGCTGCGCAACTGTTGGGAAGGGCGATCGGTGCGGGCCTCTTCGCTATTACGCCAGCCCAAGCTACCAT
GATAAGTAAGTAATATTAAGGTACGGGAGGTACTTGGAGCGGCCGCAATAAAATATCTTTATTTTCATTA
CATCTGTGTGTTGGTTTTTTGTGTGAATCGATAGTACTAACATACGCTCTCCATCAAAACAAAACGAAAC
AAAACAAACTAGCAAAATAGGCTGTCCCCAGTGCAAGTGCAGGTGCCAGAACATTTCTCTATCGATA
Features (pLannotate 1.2.2; 11 found; start..end, strand, type, name):
   1080..2732    +  CDS            luciferase: firefly luciferase; luc+; enhanced luc+ version of the luciferase gene
   2773..2894    -  polyA_signal   SV40 poly(A) signal: SV40 polyadenylation signal
   2917..2985    -  CDS            large T antigen (fragment): large T antigen from SV40 (simian virus 40)
   3001..3133    +  CDS            TcR (fragment): tetracycline efflux protein; tet; confers resistance to tetracycline
   3313..3901    -  rep_origin     ori: high-copy-number ColE1/pMB1/pBR322/pUC origin of replication
   4072..4932    -  CDS            AmpR: β-lactamase; bla; confers resistance to ampicillin, carbenicillin, and related antibiotics
   4933..5037    -  promoter       AmpR promoter: bla
   5064..5492    +  rep_origin     f1 ori (sequence partly withheld): f1 bacteriophage origin of replication; arrow indicates direction of (+) strand synthesis
   5524..5591    -  CDS            lacZα (fragment): LacZα fragment of β-galactosidase; lacZ fragment
   5650..5698    +  polyA_signal   poly(A) signal: synthetic polyadenylation signal
   5712..5803    +  misc_feature   pause site: RNA polymerase II transcriptional pause signal from the human α2 globin gene
