[The description below was written by a language model from this plasmid's Addgene catalogue record and pLannotate feature annotations shown in this document.]
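Description:
pGL3-pSMANTIS_1kb_KLF2mut 884 is a firefly luciferase reporter plasmid built on the pGL3 backbone, used to measure promoter activity after transfection into mammalian cells. It is maintained in E. coli as a high-copy plasmid through a ColE1/pUC-type origin and selected with ampicillin via the β-lactamase gene and its native promoter. An f1 phage origin is also present. The short matches to large T antigen, TcR and lacZα in the feature table are backbone remnants rather than functional genes.

The insert is a roughly 1 kb fragment of the human SMANTIS (MANTIS, AK125871) lncRNA promoter in which a Krüppel-like factor (KLF) binding site at position 884 has been mutated. The automated annotation does not label this fragment. It most likely occupies the unannotated stretch of about 1 kb immediately upstream of the luc+ coding sequence, where it would serve as the only promoter driving the reporter. The cloning sites used are not recorded. Luciferase transcripts are terminated by the SV40 poly(A) signal. Upstream of the insert, a synthetic poly(A) signal and the α2-globin RNA polymerase II pause site limit read-through from spurious backbone transcription, so the luminescence reflects the activity of the cloned promoter.

The associated study concerns KLF-dependent induction of MANTIS by laminar flow and statins. In that context, the construct serves as a binding-site mutant to compare against the wild-type promoter reporter, testing whether the KLF motif at this position is required for promoter activation.
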