Addgene plasmid #194196: pGL3-pSMANTIS_1kb_KLF2mut 884
Purpose: Includes the promoter (1kb) of SMTS with mutated KLF binding sites (position 884)
Depositing lab: Ralf Brandes & Matthias Leisegang. Depositing organization: Goethe-Universitaet Frankfurt am Main. Publication: Pleiotropic effects of laminar flow and statins depend on the Kruppel-like factor-induced lncRNA MANTIS. Leisegang MS, Bibli SI, Gunther S, Pfluger-Muller B, Oo JA, Hoper C, Seredinski S, Yekelchyk M, Schmitz-Rixen T, Schurmann C, Hu J, Looso M, Sigala F, Boon RA, Fleming I, Brandes RP. Eur Heart J. 2019 Aug 7;40(30):2523-2533. doi: 10.1093/eurheartj/ehz393. PubMed 31222221.
Backbone
  Vector backbone: pGL3
  Vector type: Luciferase
Growth in bacteria
  Bacterial resistance: Ampicillin, 100 μg/mL
  Growth temperature: 37°C
  Growth strain: DH5alpha
  Copy number: High Copy
Gene/Insert
  Gene/Insert name: SMANTIS promoter (1kb) (alt names: MANTIS promoter (1kb); AK125871 promoter (1kb))
  Species: H. sapiens (human)
  Mutation: mutated KLF binding sites (position 884)
  Entrez Gene: SMANTIS (a.k.a. ANXA4-AS, n342419)
  Promoter: SMANTIS promoter (1kb), mutated
  Cloning method: Restriction Enzyme; 5′ cloning site Unknown (unknown if destroyed)
Terms and licenses: Academic/Nonprofit Terms; Industry Terms: Not Available to Industry
How to cite: pGL3-pSMANTIS_1kb_KLF2mut 884 was a gift from Ralf Brandes & Matthias Leisegang (Addgene plasmid # 194196 ; http://n2t.net/addgene:194196 ; RRID:Addgene_194196)
